>Addgene plasmid #82113 | pDONR223_ERBB2_WT | addgene full sequence | sequence record 164592 | Addgene NGS Result
CTTTCCTGCGTTATCCCCTGATTCTGTGGATAACCGTATTACCGCCTTTGAGTGAGCTGATACCGCTCGC
CGCAGCCGAACGACCGAGCGCAGCGAGTCAGTGAGCGAGGAAGCGGAAGAGCGCCCAATACGCAAACCGC
CTCTCCCCGCGCGTTGGCCGATTCATTAATGCAGCTGGCACGACAGGTTTCCCGACTGGAAAGCGGGCAG
TGAGCGCAACGCAATTAATACGCGTACCGCTAGCCAGGAAGAGTTTGTAGAAACGCAAAAAGGCCATCCG
TCAGGATGGCCTTCTGCTTAGTTTGATGCCTGGCAGTTTATGGCGGGCGTCCTGCCCGCCACCCTCCGGG
CCGTTGCTTCACAACGTTCAAATCCGCTCCCGGCGGATTTGTCCTACTCAGGAGAGCGTTCACCGACAAA
CAACAGATAAAACGAAAGGCCCAGTCTTCCGACTGAGCCTTTCGTTTTATTTGATGCCTGGCAGTTCCCT
ACTCTCGCGTTAACGCTAGCATGGATGTTTTCCCAGTCACGACGTTGTAAAACGACGGCCAGTCTTAAGC
TCGGGCCCCAAATAATGATTTTATTTTGACTGATAGTGACCTGTTCGTTGCAACAAATTGATGAGCAATG
CTTTTTTATAATGCCAACTTTGTACAAAAAAGTTGGC
[3765 nt withheld, positions 668-4432]
TGACCAACTTTCTTGTACAAAGTTGGCATTATAAGAAAGCATTGCTTATCAATTTGTTGCAACGAACAGG
TCACTATCAGTCAAAATAAAATCATTATTTGCCATCCAGCTGATATCCCCTATAGTGAGTCGTATTACAT
GGTCATAGCTGTTTCCTGGCAGCTCTGGCCCGTGTCTCAAAATCTCTGATGTTACATTGCACAAGATAAA
AATATATCATCATGCCTCCTCTAGACCAGCCAGGACAGAAATGCCTCGACTTCGCTGCTACCCAAGGTTG
CCGGGTGACGCACACCGTGGAAACGGATGAAGGCACGAACCCAGTGGACATAAGCCTGTTCGGTTCGTAA
GCTGTAATGCAAGTAGCGTATGCGCTCACGCAACTGGTCCAGAACCTTGACCGAACGCAGCGGTGGTAAC
GGCGCAGTGGCGGTTTTCATGGCTTGTTATGACTGTTTTTTTGGGGTACAGTCTATGCCTCGGGCATCCA
AGCAGCAAGCGCGTTACGCCGTGGGTCGATGTTTGATGTTATGGAGCAGCAACGATGTTACGCAGCAGGG
CAGTCGCCCTAAAACAAAGTTAAACATTATGAGGGAAGCGGTGATCGCCGAAGTATCGACTCAACTATCA
GAGGTAGTTGGCGTCATCGAGCGCCATCTCGAACCGACGTTGCTGGCCGTACATTTGTACGGCTCCGCAG
TGGATGGCGGCCTGAAGCCACACAGTGATATTGATTTGCTGGTTACGGTGACCGTAAGGCTTGATGAAAC
AACGCGGCGAGCTTTGATCAACGACCTTTTGGAAACTTCGGCTTCCCCTGGAGAGAGCGAGATTCTCCGC
GCTGTAGAAGTCACCATTGTTGTGCACGACGACATCATTCCGTGGCGTTATCCAGCTAAGCGCGAACTGC
AATTTGGAGAATGGCAGCGCAATGACATTCTTGCAGGTATCTTCGAGCCAGCCACGATCGACATTGATCT
GGCTATCTTGCTGACAAAAGCAAGAGAACATAGCGTTGCCTTGGTAGGTCCAGCGGCGGAGGAACTCTTT
GATCCGGTTCCTGAACAGGATCTATTTGAGGCGCTAAATGAAACCTTAACGCTATGGAACTCGCCGCCCG
ACTGGGCTGGCGATGAGCGAAATGTAGTGCTTACGTTGTCCCGCATTTGGTACAGCGCAGTAACCGGCAA
AATCGCGCCGAAGGATGTCGCTGCCGACTGGGCAATGGAGCGCCTGCCGGCCCAGTATCAGCCCGTCATA
CTTGAAGCTAGACAGGCTTATCTTGGACAAGAAGAAGATCGCTTGGCCTCGCGCGCAGATCAGTTGGAAG
AATTTGTCCACTACGTGAAAGGCGAGATCACCAAGGTAGTCGGCAAATAACCCTCGAGCCACCCATGACC
AAAATCCCTTAACGTGAGTTACGCGTCGTTCCACTGAGCGTCAGACCCCGTAGAAAAGATCAAAGGATCT
TCTTGAGATCCTTTTTTTCTGCGCGTAATCTGCTGCTTGCAAACAAAAAAACCACCGCTACCAGCGGTGG
TTTGTTTGCCGGATCAAGAGCTACCAACTCTTTTTCCGAAGGTAACTGGCTTCAGCAGAGCGCAGATACC
AAATACTGTTCTTCTAGTGTAGCCGTAGTTAGGCCACCACTTCAAGAACTCTGTAGCACCGCCTACATAC
CTCGCTCTGCTAATCCTGTTACCAGTGGCTGCTGCCAGTGGCGATAAGTCGTGTCTTACCGGGTTGGACT
CAAGACGATAGTTACCGGATAAGGCGCAGCGGTCGGGCTGAACGGGGGGTTCGTGCACACAGCCCAGCTT
GGAGCGAACGACCTACACCGAACTGAGATACCTACAGCGTGAGCTATGAGAAAGCGCCACGCTTCCCGAA
GGGAGAAAGGCGGACAGGTATCCGGTAAGCGGCAGGGTCGGAACAGGAGAGCGCACGAGGGAGCTTCCAG
GGGGAAACGCCTGGTATCTTTATAGTCCTGTCGGGTTTCGCCACCTCTGACTTGAGCGTCGATTTTTGTG
ATGCTCGTCAGGGGGGCGGAGCCTATGGAAAAACGCCAGCAACGCGGCCTTTTTACGGTTCCTGGCCTTT
TGCTGGCCTTTTGCTCACATGTT
Features (pLannotate 1.2.2; 12 found; start..end, strand, type, name):
    121..213     +  CDS            lacI (fragment): lac repressor; lacI; The lac repressor binds to the lac operator to inhibit transcription in E. coli. This inhibition can be relieved by adding lactose or isopropyl-β-D-thiogalactopyranoside (IPTG).
    268..295     -  terminator     rrnB T2 terminator: transcription terminator T2 from the E. coli rrnB gene
    427..470     +  terminator     rrnB T1 terminator: Escherichia coli rrnB; transcription terminator T1 from the E. coli rrnB gene
    517..553     -  CDS            lacZα (fragment): LacZα fragment of β-galactosidase; lacZ fragment
    570..665     +  protein_bind   attL3: mutant version of attL; recombination site for the Gateway® LR reaction LR Clonase™
    668..4432    +  CDS            ERBB2 (sequence withheld): ERBB2_HUMAN - Also known as HER2, MLN19, NEU, NGL. Experimental evidence at protein level: Swiss-Prot protein existence level 1. In the nucleus is involved in transcriptional regulation. Associates with the 5'-TCAAATTC-3' sequence in the PTGS2/COX-2 promoter and activates its transcription. Implicated in transcriptional activation of CDKN1A; the function involves STAT3 and SRC. Involved in the transcription of rRNA genes by RNA Pol I and enhances protein synthesis and cell growth. From Homo sapiens (Human).
   4437..4532    -  protein_bind   attL3: mutant version of attL; recombination site for the Gateway® LR reaction LR Clonase™
   4551..4569    -  promoter       T7 promoter: promoter for bacteriophage T7 RNA polymerase
   4759..4782    +  promoter       Pc promoter (fragment): intI1 (promoter lies within the coding sequence); class 1 integron promoter
   4958..5014    +  CDS            GmR (fragment): gentamycin acetyltransferase; aacC1; confers resistance to gentamycin
   5021..5812    +  CDS            SmR: aminoglycoside adenylyltransferase (Murphy, 1985); aadA; confers resistance to spectinomycin and streptomycin
   5905..6493    +  rep_origin     ori: high-copy-number ColE1/pMB1/pBR322/pUC origin of replication
