[The description below was written by a language model from this plasmid's Addgene catalogue record and pLannotate feature annotations shown in this document.]
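Description:
pDONR223_ERBB2_WT is a Gateway entry clone built on the Invitrogen pDONR223 backbone and carrying the wild-type human ERBB2 (HER2/neu) open reading frame, which encodes a receptor tyrosine kinase. It belongs to the Target Accelerator Plasmid Collection, a resource assembled for systematic functional testing of cancer genes and their variants, where this clone serves as the wild-type reference for ERBB2. The sequenced plasmid is about 6.6 kb. It replicates in E. coli from a high-copy ColE1/pUC-type origin and is selected with spectinomycin through the aadA (SmR) aminoglycoside adenylyltransferase gene. This gene sits downstream of a fragment of a class 1 integron Pc promoter and a remnant of a gentamicin resistance gene.

The ERBB2 coding sequence of roughly 3.8 kb is flanked on both sides by attL recombination sites. The automated annotation labels both as attL3, but functionally they are the pair of sites that allows an LR Clonase reaction to transfer the ORF directionally into any compatible Gateway destination vector. The insert is in the "closed" configuration, meaning a stop codon immediately follows the ORF. It therefore yields native, untagged C-termini and is not suited to C-terminal fusions in destination vectors.

The record lists no promoter for the insert, so expression is not intended from this plasmid. The rrnB T1 and T2 terminators upstream of the cassette insulate it from read-through transcription. A T7 promoter lies just beyond the downstream attL site, oriented back toward the insert. Short lacI and lacZα fragments are backbone remnants, and M13 primer sites flank the cassette for sequence verification. The plasmid is typically used as a shuttle for generating ERBB2 expression constructs, such as those used in overexpression, variant-comparison or morphological profiling studies.
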