Addgene plasmid #82113: pDONR223_ERBB2_WT
Purpose: Gateway Donor vector containing ERBB2 , part of the Target Accelerator Plasmid Collection.
Depositing lab: Jesse Boehm & William Hahn & David Root. Depositing organization: Broad Institute. Publication: Systematic Functional Interrogation of Rare Cancer Variants Identifies Oncogenic Alleles. Kim E, Ilic N, Shrestha Y, Zou L, Kamburov A, Zhu C, Yang X, Lubonja R, Tran N, Nguyen C, Lawrence MS, Piccioni F, Bagul M, Doench JG, Chouinard CR, Wu X, Hogstrom L, Natoli T, Tamayo P, Horn H, Corsello SM, Lage K, Root DE, Subramanian A, Golub TR, Getz G, Boehm JS, Hahn WC. Cancer Discov. 2016 Jul;6(7):714-26. doi: 10.1158/2159-8290.CD-16-0160. Epub 2016 May 4. PubMed 27147599.
Backbone
  Vector backbone: pDONR223
  Backbone manufacturer: Invitrogen
  Backbone size w/o insert (bp): 2790
  Vector type: Gateway Entry vector
Growth in bacteria
  Bacterial resistance: Spectinomycin, 50 μg/mL
  Growth temperature: 37°C
  Growth strain: DH5alpha
  Copy number: High Copy
Gene/Insert
  Gene/Insert name: ERBB2 (alt name: NM_004448.3)
  Species: H. sapiens (human)
  Mutation: WT
  Entrez Gene: ERBB2 (a.k.a. CD340, HER-2, HER-2/neu, HER2, MLN 19, MLN-19, NEU, NGL, TKR1, VSCN2, c-ERB-2, c-ERB2, p185(erbB2))
  Promoter: None
  Cloning method: Gateway Cloning
  Sequencing primers: 5′ M13pUC-fwd; 3′ M13-Rev
Terms and licenses: Academic/Nonprofit Terms; Industry Terms: Not Available to Industry
Depositor comments: Closed state: stop codon immediately follows insert Supporting reference: Systematic morphological profiling of human gene and allele function via Cell Painting. Rohban MH, et al. Elife. 2017, Mar 18;6. pii: e24060. PubMed PMID 28315521
How to cite: pDONR223_ERBB2_WT was a gift from Jesse Boehm & William Hahn & David Root (Addgene plasmid # 82113 ; http://n2t.net/addgene:82113 ; RRID:Addgene_82113)
