>Addgene plasmid #82113 | pDONR223_ERBB2_WT | depositor partial sequence | sequence record 155484 | Insert sequence
[3765 nt withheld, positions 1-3765]
